Addgene plasmid #68132: pCer-C3-Plk1
Purpose: Expression of Cerulean-tagged Plk1 in mammalian cells
Depositing lab: Catherine Lindon. Depositing organization: University of Cambridge.
Backbone
  Vector backbone: pEGFP-C3
  Backbone manufacturer: Clontech
  Backbone size w/o insert (bp): 5700
  Total vector size (bp): 7500
  Modifications to backbone: EGFP swapped for Cerulean
  Vector type: Mammalian Expression
  Selectable markers: Neomycin (select with G418)
Growth in bacteria
  Bacterial resistance: Kanamycin, 50 μg/mL
  Growth temperature: 37°C
  Growth strain: DH5alpha
  Copy number: High Copy
Gene/Insert
  Gene/Insert name: Polo-like kinase 1 (alt name: Plk1)
  Species: H. sapiens (human)
  Insert size (bp): 1800
  Mutation: wild-type
  GenBank ID: NM_005030.4
  Entrez Gene: PLK1 (a.k.a. PLK, STPK13)
  Promoter: CMV
  Tag / fusion protein: Cerulean (N terminal on insert)
  Cloning method: Restriction Enzyme; 5′ cloning site EcoR1 (not destroyed); 3′ cloning site Xba1 (destroyed during cloning)
  Sequencing primers: 5′ GFP-FP; 3′ EGFP-C2_RP
Resource information
  A portion of this plasmid was derived from a plasmid made by: Erich Nigg
Terms and licenses: Academic/Nonprofit Terms; Industry Terms: Not Available to Industry
How to cite: pCer-C3-Plk1 was a gift from Catherine Lindon (Addgene plasmid # 68132 ; http://n2t.net/addgene:68132 ; RRID:Addgene_68132)
