[The description below was written by a language model from this plasmid's Addgene catalogue record and pLannotate feature annotations shown in this document.]
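Description:
pCer-C3-Plk1 is a mammalian expression plasmid built on the Clontech pEGFP-C3 backbone, in which the EGFP coding sequence has been replaced by the cyan fluorescent protein Cerulean (annotated as mCerulean, a monomeric Aequorea victoria derivative). It is propagated in E. coli through a high-copy ColE1/pUC-type origin and also carries an f1 origin for single-stranded DNA production. A single NeoR/KanR gene (Tn5 aminoglycoside phosphotransferase) serves both hosts. A bacterial bla-type promoter drives it for kanamycin selection in bacteria, and the adjacent SV40 enhancer/early promoter drives it in mammalian cells for G418 selection of stable lines, with an HSV TK polyadenylation signal terminating the cassette. Short ble, bGH poly(A) and SV40 large T antigen fragments in the annotation appear to be backbone remnants rather than functional elements.

The payload is wild-type human Polo-like kinase 1 (PLK1), cloned by restriction digestion into the multiple cloning site downstream of Cerulean, so that the fluorescent protein sits at the N terminus of the kinase, joined through a short MCS-derived linker. The human CMV immediate early enhancer and promoter drive expression of the fusion, and an SV40 poly(A) signal follows the PLK1 reading frame. PLK1 is a serine/threonine kinase active throughout M phase, with roles in centrosome maturation, spindle assembly, mitotic exit and cytokinesis. The stated purpose is expression of Cerulean-tagged Plk1 in mammalian cells, which allows the fusion protein to be followed by cyan fluorescence. The catalogue lists a total size of about 7.5 kb, whereas the assembled full sequence used for annotation is about 6.5 kb; the record does not explain this discrepancy.
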