Features (pLannotate 1.2.2; 15 found; start..end, strand, type, name):
     61..364     +  enhancer       CMV enhancer: human cytomegalovirus immediate early enhancer
    365..568     +  promoter       CMV promoter: human cytomegalovirus (CMV) immediate early promoter
    613..1329    +  CDS            mCerulean: mCerulean is a basic (constitutively fluorescent) cyan fluorescent protein published in 2005, derived from Aequorea victoria. It is reported to be a very rapidly-maturing monomer.
   1331..1361    +  misc_feature   MCS (fragment): multiple cloning site
   1360..3168    +  CDS            PLK1: PLK1_HUMAN - Also known as PLK. Experimental evidence at protein level: Swiss-Prot protein existence level 1. Serine/threonine-protein kinase that performs several important functions throughout M phase of the cell cycle, including the regulation of centrosome maturation and spindle assembly, the removal of cohesins from chromosome arms, the inactivation of anaphase- promoting complex/cyclosome (APC/C) inhibitors, and the regulation of mitotic exit and cytokinesis. Polo-like kinase proteins acts by binding and phosphorylating proteins are that already phosphorylated on a specific motif recogni
   3182..3266    +  CDS            large T antigen (fragment): large T antigen from SV40 (simian virus 40)
   3289..3410    +  polyA_signal   SV40 poly(A) signal: SV40 polyadenylation signal
   3444..3872    -  rep_origin     f1 ori (sequence partly withheld): f1 bacteriophage origin of replication; arrow indicates direction of (+) strand synthesis
   3899..4003    +  promoter       AmpR promoter: bla
   4005..4362    +  promoter       SV40 promoter: SV40 enhancer and early promoter
   4397..5191    +  CDS            NeoR/KanR: aminoglycoside phosphotransferase from Tn5; aph(3')-II (or nptII); confers resistance to neomycin, kanamycin, and G418 (Geneticin®)
   5212..5364    +  CDS            ble (fragment): BLE_KLEPN - Experimental evidence at protein level: Swiss-Prot protein existence level 1. Binding protein with a strong affinity to the bleomycin family of antibiotics. Binds to CL990; an antimitotic-antibiotic compound. From Klebsiella pneumoniae.
   5423..5470    +  polyA_signal   HSV TK poly(A) signal: herpes simplex virus thymidine kinase polyadenylation signal (Cole and Stacy, 1985)
   5561..5577    -  polyA_signal   bGH poly(A) signal (fragment): bovine growth hormone polyadenylation signal
   5799..6387    +  rep_origin     ori: high-copy-number ColE1/pMB1/pBR322/pUC origin of replication
>Addgene plasmid #68132 | pCer-C3-Plk1 | addgene full sequence | sequence record 123472 | Addgene assembled full plasmid sequence
TAGTTATTAATAGTAATCAATTACGGGGTCATTAGTTCATAGCCCATATATGGAGTTCCGCGTTACATAA
CTTACGGTAAATGGCCCGCCTGGCTGACCGCCCAACGACCCCCGCCCATTGACGTCAATAATGACGTATG
TTCCCATAGTAACGCCAATAGGGACTTTCCATTGACGTCAATGGGTGGAGTATTTACGGTAAACTGCCCA
CTTGGCAGTACATCAAGTGTATCATATGCCAAGTACGCCCCCTATTGACGTCAATGACGGTAAATGGCCC
GCCTGGCATTATGCCCAGTACATGACCTTATGGGACTTTCCTACTTGGCAGTACATCTACGTATTAGTCA
TCGCTATTACCATGGTGATGCGGTTTTGGCAGTACATCAATGGGCGTGGATAGCGGTTTGACTCACGGGG
ATTTCCAAGTCTCCACCCCATTGACGTCAATGGGAGTTTGTTTTGGCACCAAAATCAACGGGACTTTCCA
AAATGTCGTAACAACTCCGCCCCATTGACGCAAATGGGCGGTAGGCGTGTACGGTGGGAGGTCTATATAA
GCAGAGCTGGTTTAGTGAACCGTCAGATCCGCTAGCGCTACCGGTCGCCACCATGGTGAGCAAGGGCGAG
GAGCTGTTCACCGGGGTGGTGCCCATCCTGGTCGAGCTGGACGGCGACGTAAACGGCCACAAGTTCAGCG
TGTCCGGCGAGGGCGAGGGCGATGCCACCTACGGCAAGCTGACCCTGAAGTTCATCTGCACCACCGGCAA
GCTGCCCGTGCCCTGGCCCACCCTCGTGACCACCCTGACCTGGGGCGTGCAGTGCTTCGCCCGCTACCCC
GACCACATGAAGCAGCACGACTTCTTCAAGTCCGCCATGCCCGAAGGCTACGTCCAGGAGCGCACCATCT
TCTTCAAGGACGACGGCAACTACAAGACCCGCGCCGAGGTGAAGTTCGAGGGCGACACCCTGGTGAACCG
CATCGAGCTGAAGGGCATCGACTTCAAGGAGGACGGCAACATCCTGGGGCACAAGCTGGAGTACAACGCC
ATCAGCGACAACGTCTATATCACCGCCGACAAGCAGAAGAACGGCATCAAGGCCAACTTCAAGATCCGCC
ACAACATCGAGGACGGCAGCGTGCAGCTCGCCGACCACTACCAGCAGAACACCCCCATCGGCGACGGCCC
CGTGCTGCTGCCCGACAACCACTACCTGAGCACCCAGTCCAAGCTGAGCAAAGACCCCAACGAGAAGCGC
GATCACATGGTCCTGCTGGAGTTCGTGACCGCCGCCGGGATCACTCTCGGCATGGACGAGCTGTACAAGT
ACTCAGATCTCGAGCTCAAGCTTCGAATTCTAAGTGCTGCAGTGACTGCAGGGAAGCTGGCACGGGCACC
GGCCGACCCTGGGAAAGCCGGGGTCCCCGGAGTTGCAGCTCCCGGAGCTCCGGCGGCGGCTCCACCGGCG
AAAGAGATCCCGGAGGTCCTAGTGGACCCACGCAGCCGGCGGCGCTATGTGCGGGGCCGCTTTTTGGGCA
AGGGCGGCTTTGCCAAGTGCTTCGAGATCTCGGACGCGGACACCAAGGAGGTGTTCGCGGGCAAGATTGT
GCCTAAGTCTCTGCTGCTCAAGCCGCACCAGAGGGAGAAGATGTCCATGGAAATATCCATTCACCGCAGC
CTCGCCCACCAGCACGTCGTAGGATTCCACGGCTTTTTCGAGGACAACGACTTCGTGTTCGTGGTGTTGG
AGCTCTGCCGCCGGAGGTCTCTCCTGGAGCTGCACAAGAGGAGGAAAGCCCTGACTGAGCCTGAGGCCCG
ATACTACCTACGGCAAATTGTGCTTGGCTGCCAGTACCTGCACCGAAACCGAGTTATTCATCGAGACCTC
AAGCTGGGCAACCTTTTCCTGAATGAAGATCTGGAGGTGAAAATAGGGGATTTTGGACTGGCAACCAAAG
TCGAATATGACGGGGAGAGGAAGAAGACCCTGTGTGGGACTCCTAATTACATAGCTCCCGAGGTGCTGAG
CAAGAAAGGGCACAGTTTCGAGGTGGATGTGTGGTCCATTGGGTGTATCATGTATACCTTGTTAGTGGGC
AAACCACCTTTTGAGACTTCTTGCCTAAAAGAGACCTACCTCCGGATCAAGAAGAATGAATACAGTATTC
CCAAGCACATCAACCCCGTGGCCGCCTCCCTCATCCAGAAGATGCTTCAGACAGATCCCACTGCCCGCCC
AACCATTAACGAGCTGCTTAATGACGAGTTCTTTACTTCTGGCTATATCCCTGCCCGTCTCCCCATCACC
TGCCTGACCATTCCACCAAGGTTTTCGATTGCTCCCAGCAGCCTGGACCCCAGCAACCGGAAGCCCCTCA
CAGTCCTCAATAAAGGCTTGGAGAACCCCCTGCCTGAGCGTCCCCGGGAAAAAGAAGAACCAGTGGTTCG
AGAGACAGGTGAGGTGGTCGACTGCCACCTCAGTGACATGCTGCAGCAGCTGCACAGTGTCAATGCCTCC
AAGCCCTCGGAGCGTGGGCTGGTCAGGCAAGAGGAGGCTGAGGATCCTGCCTGCATCCCCATCTTCTGGG
TCAGCAAGTGGGTGGACTATTCGGACAAGTACGGCCTTGGGTATCAGCTCTGTGATAACAGCGTGGGGGT
GCTCTTCAATGACTCAACACGCCTCATCCTCTACAATGATGGTGACAGCCTGCAGTACATAGAGCGTGAC
GGCACTGAGTCCTACCTCACCGTGAGTTCCCATCCCAACTCCTTGATGAAGAAGATCACCCTCCTTAAAT
ATTTCCGCAATTACATGAGCGAGCACTTGCTGAAGGCAGGTGCCAACATCACGCCGCGCGAAGGTGATGA
GCTCGCCCGGCTGCCCTACCTACGGACCTGGTTCCGCACCCGCAGCGCCATCATCCTGCACCTCAGCAAC
GGCAGCGTGCAGATCAACTTCTTCCAGGATCACACCAAGCTCATCTTGTGCCCACTGATGGCAGCCGTGA
CCTACATCGACGAGAAGCGGGACTTCCGCACATACCGCCTGAGTCTCCTGGAGGAGTACGGCTGCTGCAA
GGAGCTGGCCAGCCGGCTCCGCTACGCCCGCACTATGGTGGACAAGCTGCTGAGCTCACGCTCGGCCAGC
AACCGTCTCAAGGCCTCCTAAGCTAGATAACTGATCATAATCAGCCATACCACATTTGTAGAGGTTTTAC
TTGCTTTAAAAAACCTCCCACACCTCCCCCTGAACCTGAAACATAAAATGAATGCAATTGTTGTTGTTAA
CTTGTTTATTGCAGCTTATAATGGTTACAAATAAAGCAATAGCATCACAAATTTCACAAATAAAGCATTT
TTTTCACTGCATTCTAGTTGTGGTTTGTCCAAACTCATCAATGTATCTTAACGCGTAAATTGTAAGCGTT
AATATTTTGTTAAAATTCGCGTTAAATTTTTGTTAAATCAGCTCATTTTTTAACCAATAGGCCGAAATCG
GCAAAATCCCTTATAAATCAAAAGAATAGACCGAGATAGGGT
[37 nt withheld, positions 3543-3579]
AAAGAACGTGGACTCCAACGTCAAAGG
[49 nt withheld, positions 3607-3655]
T
[91 nt withheld, positions 3657-3747]
G
[124 nt withheld, positions 3749-3872]
CAGGTGGCACTTTTCGGGGAAATGTGCGCGGAACCCCTATTTGTTTATTTTTCTAAATACATTCAAATAT
GTATCCGCTCATGAGACAATAACCCTGATAAATGCTTCAATAATATTGAAAAAGGAAGAGTCCTGAGGCG
GAAAGAACCAGCTGTGGAATGTGTGTCAGTTAGGGTGTGGAAAGTCCCCAGGCTCCCCAGCAGGCAGAAG
TATGCAAAGCATGCATCTCAATTAGTCAGCAACCAGGTGTGGAAAGTCCCCAGGCTCCCCAGCAGGCAGA
AGTATGCAAAGCATGCATCTCAATTAGTCAGCAACCATAGTCCCGCCCCTAACTCCGCCCATCCCGCCCC
TAACTCCGCCCAGTTCCGCCCATTCTCCGCCCCATGGCTGACTAATTTTTTTTATTTATGCAGAGGCCGA
GGCCGCCTCGGCCTCTGAGCTATTCCAGAAGTAGTGAGGAGGCTTTTTTGGAGGCCTAGGCTTTTGCAAA
GATCGATCAAGAGACAGGATGAGGATCGTTTCGCATGATTGAACAAGATGGATTGCACGCAGGTTCTCCG
GCCGCTTGGGTGGAGAGGCTATTCGGCTATGACTGGGCACAACAGACAATCGGCTGCTCTGATGCCGCCG
TGTTCCGGCTGTCAGCGCAGGGGCGCCCGGTTCTTTTTGTCAAGACCGACCTGTCCGGTGCCCTGAATGA
ACTGCAAGACGAGGCAGCGCGGCTATCGTGGCTGGCCACGACGGGCGTTCCTTGCGCAGCTGTGCTCGAC
GTTGTCACTGAAGCGGGAAGGGACTGGCTGCTATTGGGCGAAGTGCCGGGGCAGGATCTCCTGTCATCTC
ACCTTGCTCCTGCCGAGAAAGTATCCATCATGGCTGATGCAATGCGGCGGCTGCATACGCTTGATCCGGC
TACCTGCCCATTCGACCACCAAGCGAAACATCGCATCGAGCGAGCACGTACTCGGATGGAAGCCGGTCTT
GTCGATCAGGATGATCTGGACGAAGAGCATCAGGGGCTCGCGCCAGCCGAACTGTTCGCCAGGCTCAAGG
CGAGCATGCCCGACGGCGAGGATCTCGTCGTGACCCATGGCGATGCCTGCTTGCCGAATATCATGGTGGA
AAATGGCCGCTTTTCTGGATTCATCGACTGTGGCCGGCTGGGTGTGGCGGACCGCTATCAGGACATAGCG
TTGGCTACCCGTGATATTGCTGAAGAGCTTGGCGGCGAATGGGCTGACCGCTTCCTCGTGCTTTACGGTA
TCGCCGCTCCCGATTCGCAGCGCATCGCCTTCTATCGCCTTCTTGACGAGTTCTTCTGAGCGGGACTCTG
GGGTTCGAAATGACCGACCAAGCGACGCCCAACCTGCCATCACGAGATTTCGATTCCACCGCCGCCTTCT
ATGAAAGGTTGGGCTTCGGAATCGTTTTCCGGGACGCCGGCTGGATGATCCTCCAGCGCGGGGATCTCAT
GCTGGAGTTCTTCGCCCACCCTAGGGGGAGGCTAACTGAAACACGGAAGGAGACAATACCGGAAGGAACC
CGCGCTATGACGGCAATAAAAAGACAGAATAAAACGCACGGTGTTGGGTCGTTTGTTCATAAACGCGGGG
TTCGGTCCCAGGGCTGGCACTCTGTCGATACCCCACCGAGACCCCATTGGGGCCAATACGCCCGCGTTTC
TTCCTTTTCCCCACCCCACCCCCCAAGTTCGGGTGAAGGCCCAGGGCTCGCAGCCAACGTCGGGGCGGCA
GGCCCTGCCATAGCCTCAGGTTACTCATATATACTTTAGATTGATTTAAAACTTCATTTTTAATTTAAAA
GGATCTAGGTGAAGATCCTTTTTGATAATCTCATGACCAAAATCCCTTAACGTGAGTTTTCGTTCCACTG
AGCGTCAGACCCCGTAGAAAAGATCAAAGGATCTTCTTGAGATCCTTTTTTTCTGCGCGTAATCTGCTGC
TTGCAAACAAAAAAACCACCGCTACCAGCGGTGGTTTGTTTGCCGGATCAAGAGCTACCAACTCTTTTTC
CGAAGGTAACTGGCTTCAGCAGAGCGCAGATACCAAATACTGTCCTTCTAGTGTAGCCGTAGTTAGGCCA
CCACTTCAAGAACTCTGTAGCACCGCCTACATACCTCGCTCTGCTAATCCTGTTACCAGTGGCTGCTGCC
AGTGGCGATAAGTCGTGTCTTACCGGGTTGGACTCAAGACGATAGTTACCGGATAAGGCGCAGCGGTCGG
GCTGAACGGGGGGTTCGTGCACACAGCCCAGCTTGGAGCGAACGACCTACACCGAACTGAGATACCTACA
GCGTGAGCTATGAGAAAGCGCCACGCTTCCCGAAGGGAGAAAGGCGGACAGGTATCCGGTAAGCGGCAGG
GTCGGAACAGGAGAGCGCACGAGGGAGCTTCCAGGGGGAAACGCCTGGTATCTTTATAGTCCTGTCGGGT
TTCGCCACCTCTGACTTGAGCGTCGATTTTTGTGATGCTCGTCAGGGGGGCGGAGCCTATGGAAAAACGC
CAGCAACGCGGCCTTTTTACGGTTCCTGGCCTTTTGCTGGCCTTTTGCTCACATGTTCTTTCCTGCGTTA
TCCCCTGATTCTGTGGATAACCGTATTACCGCCATGCAT
