>Addgene plasmid #68132 | pCer-C3-Plk1 | depositor partial sequence | sequence record 119470 | Plk1 CR
GGTTGCCCCGGGGTACTCTCGGCATGGACGAGCTGTACCAGTACTCAGATCTCGAGCTCAAGCTTCGAAT
TCTAAGTGCTGCAGTGACTGCAGGGAAGCTGGCACGGGCACCGGCCGACCCTGGGAAAGCCGGGGTCCCC
GGAGTTGCAGCTCCCGGAGCTCCGGCGGCGGCTCCACCGGCGAAAGAGATCCCGGAGGTCCTAGTGGACC
CACGCAGCCGGCGGCGCTATGTGCGGGGCCGCTTTTTGGGCAAGGGCGGCTTTGCCAAGTGCTTCGAGAT
CTCGGACGCGGACACCAAGGAGGTGTTCGCGGGCAAGATTGTGCCTAAGTCTCTGCTGCTCAAGCCGCAC
CAGAGGGAGAAGATGTCCATGGAAATATCCATTCACCGCAGCCTCGCCCACCAGCACGTCGTAGGATTCC
ACGGCTTTTTCGAGGACAACGACTTCGTGTTCGTGGTGTTGGAGCTCTGCCGCCGGAGGTCTCTCCTGGA
GCTGCACAAGAGGAGGAAAGCCCTGACTGAGCCTGAGGCCCGATACTACCTACGGCAAATTGTGCTTGGC
TGCCAGTACCTGCACCGAAACCGAGTTATTCATCGAGACCTCAAGCTGGGCAACCTTTTCCTGAATGAAG
ATCTGGAGGTGAAAATAGGGGATTTTGGACTGGCAACCAAAGTCGAATATGACGGGGAGAGGAAGAAGAC
CCTGTGTGGGACTCCTAATTACATAGCTCCCGAGGTGCTGAGCAAGAAAGGGCACAGTTTCGAGGTGGAT
GTGTGGTCCATTGGGTGTATCATGTATACCTTGTTAGTGGGCAAACCACCTTTTGAGACTTCTTGCCTAA
AAGAGACCTACCTCCGGATCAAGAAGAATGAATACAGTATTCCCAAGCACATCAACCCCGTGGCCGCCTC
CCTCATCCAGAAGATGCTTCAGACAGATCCCACTGCCCGCCCAACCATTAACGAGCTGCTTAATGACGAG
TTCTTTACTTCTGGCTATATCCCTGCCCGTCTCCCCATCACCTGCCTGACCATTCCACCAAGGTTTTCGA
TTGCTCCCAGCAGCCTGGACCCCAGCAACCGGAAGCCCCTCACAGTCCTCAATAAAGGCTTGGAGAACCC
CCTGCCTGAGCGTCCCCGGGAAAAAGAAGAACCAGTGGTTCGAGAGACAGGTGAGGTGGTCGACTGCCAC
CTCAGTGACATGCTGCAGCAGCTGCACAGTGTCAATGCCTCCAAGCCCTCGGAGCGTGGGCTGGTCAGGC
AAGAGGAGGCTGAGGATCCTGCCTGCATCCCCATCTTCTGGGTCAGCAAGTGGGTGGACTATTCGGACAA
GTACGGCCTTGGGTATCAGCTCTGTGATAACAGCGTGGGGGTGCTCTTCAATGACTCAACACGCCTCATC
CTCTACAATGATGGTGACAGCCTGCAGTACATAGAGCGTGACGGCACTGAGTCCTACCTCACCGTGAGTT
CCCATCCCAACTCCTTGATGAAGAAGATCACCCTCCTTAAATATTTCCGCAATTACATGAGCGAGCACTT
GCTGAAGGCAGGTGCCAACATCACGCCGCGCGAAGGTGATGAGCTCGCCCGGCTGCCCTACCTACGGACC
TGGTTCCGCACCCGCAGCGCCATCATCCTGCACCTCAGCAACGGCAGCGTGCAGATCAACTTCTTCCAGG
ATCACACCAAGCTCATCTTGTGCCCACTGATGGCAGCCGTGACCTACATCGACGAGAAGCGGGACTTCCG
CACATACCGCCTGAGTCTCCTGGAGGAGTACGGCTGCTGCAAGGAGCTGGCCAGCCGGCTCCGCTACGCC
CGCACTATGGTGGACAAGCTGCTGAGCTCACGCTCGGCCAGCAACCGTCTCAAGGCCTCCTAAGCTAGAT
NAAC
