>Addgene plasmid #68132 | pCer-C3-Plk1 | addgene partial sequence | sequence record 123467 | CMV-F 5'-CGCAAATGGGCGGTAGGCGTG-3'
CTATATAAGCAGAGCTGGTTTAGTGAACCGTCAGATCCGCTAGCGCTACCGGTCGCCACCATGGTGAGCA
AGGGCGAGGAGCTGTTCACCGGGGTGGTGCCCATCCTGGTCGAGCTGGACGGCGACGTAAACGGCCACAA
GTTCAGCGTGTCCGGCGAGGGCGAGGGCGATGCCACCTACGGCAAGCTGACCCTGAAGTTCATCTGCACC
ACCGGCAAGCTGCCCGTGCCCTGGCCCACCCTCGTGACCACCCTGACCTGGGGCGTGCAGTGCTTCGCCC
GCTACCCCGACCACATGAAGCAGCACGACTTCTTCAAGTCCGCCATGCCCGAAGGCTACGTCCAGGAGCG
CACCATCTTCTTCAAGGACGACGGCAACTACAAGACCCGCGCCGAGGTGAAGTTCGAGGGCGACACCCTG
GTGAACCGCATCGAGCTGAAGGGCATCGACTTCAAGGAGGACGGCAACATCCTGGGGCACAAGCTGGAGT
ACAACGCCATCAGCGACAACGTCTATATCACCGCCGACAAGCAGAAGAACGGCATCAAGGCCAACTTCAA
GATCCGCCACAACATCGAGGACGGCAGCGTGCAGCTCGCCGACCACTACCAGCAGAACACCCCCATCGGC
GACGGCCCCGTGCTGCTGCCCGACAACCACTACCTGAGCACCCAGTCCAAGCTGAGCAAAGACCCCAACG
AGAAGCGCGATCACATGGTCCTGCTGGAGTTCGTGACCGCCGCCGGGATCACTCTCGGCATGGACGAGCT
GTACAAGTACTCAGATCTCGAGCTCAAGCTTCGAATTCTAAGTGCTGCAGTGACTGCAGGGAAGCTGGCA
CGGGCACCGGCCGACCCTGGGAAAGCCGGGGTCCCCGGAGTTGCAGCTCCCGGAGCTCCGGCGGCGGCTC
CACCGGCGAAAGAGATCCCGGAGGTCCTAGTGGACCCACGCAGCCGGCGGCGCTATGTGCGGGGCCGCTT
TT
