>Addgene plasmid #68132 | pCer-C3-Plk1 | addgene partial sequence | sequence record 123469 | EGFP-C 5'-CATGGTCCTGCTGGAGTTCGTG-3'
CTCTCGGCATGGACGAGCTGTACAAGTACTCAGATCTCGAGCTCAAGCTTCGAATTCTAAGTGCTGCAGT
GACTGCAGGGAAGCTGGCACGGGCACCGGCCGACCCTGGGAAAGCCGGGGTCCCCGGAGTTGCAGCTCCC
GGAGCTCCGGCGGCGGCTCCACCGGCGAAAGAGATCCCGGAGGTCCTAGTGGACCCACGCAGCCGGCGGC
GCTATGTGCGGGGCCGCTTTTTGGGCAAGGGCGGCTTTGCCAAGTGCTTCGAGATCTCGGACGCGGACAC
CAAGGAGGTGTTCGCGGGCAAGATTGTGCCTAAGTCTCTGCTGCTCAAGCCGCACCAGAGGGAGAAGATG
TCCATGGAAATATCCATTCACCGCAGCCTCGCCCACCAGCACGTCGTAGGATTCCACGGCTTTTTCGAGG
ACAACGACTTCGTGTTCGTGGTGTTGGAGCTCTGCCGCCGGAGGTCTCTCCTGGAGCTGCACAAGAGGAG
GAAAGCCCTGACTGAGCCTGAGGCCCGATACTACCTACGGCAAATTGTGCTTGGCTGCCAGTACCTGCAC
CGAAACCGAGTTATTCATCGAGACCTCAAGCTGGGCAACCTTTTCCTGAATGAAGATCTGGAGGTGAAAA
TAGGGGATTTTGGACTGGCAACCAAAGTCGAATATGACGGGGAGAGGAAGAAGACCCTGTGTGGGACTCC
TAATTACATAGCTCCCGAGGTGCTGAGCAAGAAAGGGCACAGTTTCGAGGTGGATGTGTGGTCCATTGGG
TGTATCATGTATACCTTGTTAGTGGGCAAACCACCTTTTGAGACTTCTTGCCTAAAAGAGACCTACCTCC
GGATCAAGAAGAATGAATACAGTATTCCCAAGCACATCAACCCCGTGGCCGCCTCCCTCATCCAGAAGAT
GCTTCAGACAGATCCCACTGCCCGCCCAACCATTAACGAGCTGCTTAATGACGAGTTCTTTACTTCTGGC
TATATCCCTGCCCGTCTCCCCATCACCTGCCTGACCATTCCACCAAGGTTTTCGATTGCTCCCAGCAGCC
TGGACCC
