>Addgene plasmid #68132 | pCer-C3-Plk1 | addgene partial sequence | sequence record 123471 | SV40pA-R 5'-GAAATTTGTGATGCTATTGC-3'
TTATAAGCTGCAATAAACAAGTTAACAACAACAATTGCATTCATTTTATGTTTCAGGTTCAGGGGGAGGT
GTGGGAGGTTTTTTAAAGCAAGTAAAACCTCTACAAATGTGGTATGGCTGATTATGATCAGTTATCTAGC
TTAGGAGGCCTTGAGACGGTTGCTGGCCGAGCGTGAGCTCAGCAGCTTGTCCACCATAGTGCGGGCGTAG
CGGAGCCGGCTGGCCAGCTCCTTGCAGCAGCCGTACTCCTCCAGGAGACTCAGGCGGTATGTGCGGAAGT
CCCGCTTCTCGTCGATGTAGGTCACGGCTGCCATCAGTGGGCACAAGATGAGCTTGGTGTGATCCTGGAA
GAAGTTGATCTGCACGCTGCCGTTGCTGAGGTGCAGGATGATGGCGCTGCGGGTGCGGAACCAGGTCCGT
AGGTAGGGCAGCCGGGCGAGCTCATCACCTTCGCGCGGCGTGATGTTGGCACCTGCCTTCAGCAAGTGCT
CGCTCATGTAATTGCGGAAATATTTAAGGAGGGTGATCTTCTTCATCAAGGAGTTGGGATGGGAACTCAC
GGTGAGGTAGGACTCAGTGCCGTCACGCTCTATGTACTGCAGGCTGTCACCATCATTGTAGAGGATGAGG
CGTGTTGAGTCATTGAAGAGCACCCCCACGCTGTTATCACAGAGCTGATACCCAAGGCCGTACTTGTCCG
AATAGTCCACCCACTTGCTGACCCAGAAGATGGGGATGCAGGCAGGATCCTCAGCCTCCTCTTGCCTGAC
CAGCCCACGCTCCGAGGGCTTGGAGGCATTGACACTGTGCAGCTGCTGCAGCATGTCACTGAGGTGGCAG
TCGACCACCTCACCTGTCTCTCGAACCACTGGTTCTTCTTTTTCCCGGGGACGCTCAGGCAGGGGGTTCT
CCAAGCCTTTATTGAGGACTGTGAGGGGCTTCCGGTTGCTGGGGTCCAGGCTGCTGGGAGCAATCGAAAA
CCTTGGTGGAATG
